Addgene plasmid #245554: pICSL30051
Purpose: Level 0 Golden Gate part N-Terminal Tag with overhangs CCAT - AATG
Depositing lab: Mark Youles. Depositing organization: Sainsbury Laboratory, Norwich.
Backbone
  Vector backbone: pICSL01002
  Backbone size w/o insert (bp): 2246
  Vector type: Synthetic Biology
Growth in bacteria
  Bacterial resistance: Spectinomycin, 50 μg/mL
  Growth temperature: 37°C
  Growth strain: DH5alpha
  Copy number: High Copy
Gene/Insert
  Gene/Insert name: N-Terminal tag VNp15link10HIS_3C E.coli vesicle packaging tag
  Species: Synthetic
  Insert size (bp): 148
  Mutation: BsaI/BpiI sites removed by point-mutation
  Cloning method: Restriction Enzyme; 5′ cloning site BsaI (destroyed during cloning); 3′ cloning site BsaI (destroyed during cloning)
  Sequencing primers: 5′ TCACATGTTCTTTCCTGCG; 3′ GTCTCATGAGCGGATACATATTTGAATG
Terms and licenses: Academic/Nonprofit Terms; Industry Terms: Not Available to Industry
Depositor comments: Level 0 N-Terminal tag module used for GoldenGate assemblies using the MoClo overhang syntax
How to cite: pICSL30051 was a gift from Mark Youles (Addgene plasmid # 245554 ; http://n2t.net/addgene:245554 ; RRID:Addgene_245554)
