[The description below was written by a language model from this plasmid's Addgene catalogue record and pLannotate feature annotations shown in this document.]
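Description:
pICSL30051 is a Level 0 Golden Gate (MoClo syntax) part plasmid from a synthetic biology toolkit, built in the small pICSL01002 backbone and maintained in E. coli. It replicates from a high-copy ColE1/pUC-type origin and is selected with spectinomycin through the aadA aminoglycoside adenylyltransferase gene. The short gentamicin acetyltransferase, integrase and lacI fragments picked up by the automated annotation, together with the AmpR promoter lying upstream of the marker region, appear to be backbone or resistance-cassette remnants rather than functional genes. The sequenced record of about 2.4 kb matches the stated backbone plus insert.

The payload is a 148 bp synthetic N-terminal tag module named VNp15link10HIS_3C, described as an E. coli vesicle packaging tag. From its name, it appears to combine a short vesicle-nucleating peptide, a linker, a ten-histidine affinity tag and a 3C protease recognition site that would allow the tag to be removed. The record itself does not break these elements down. The annotation software matches the start of the insert to a fragment of mouse gamma-synuclein, suggesting that the leading peptide resembles a synuclein N-terminus. Internal BsaI and BpiI sites were removed by point mutation, so the part is compatible with Type IIS assembly. It is defined by CCAT and AATG overhangs, which in MoClo syntax place it between a promoter/5′ UTR part and a coding sequence. The plasmid carries no promoter or terminator for the tag. It serves as a donor part for one-pot Golden Gate assembly of transcription units that encode N-terminally tagged fusion proteins, presumably for vesicle-based export and purification of recombinant proteins from E. coli.
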