Features (pLannotate 1.2.2; 7 found; start..end, strand, type, name):
     10..69      +  CDS            Sncg (fragment): SYUG_MOUSE - Also known as Persyn. Experimental evidence at protein level: Swiss-Prot protein existence level 1. Plays a role in neurofilament network integrity. May be involved in modulating axonal architecture during development and in the adult. In vitro, increases the susceptibility of neurofilament-H to calcium-dependent proteases. May also function in modulating the keratin network in skin. Activates the MAPK and Elk-1 signal transduction pathway (By similarity). From Mus musculus (Mouse).
    174..223     -  CDS            lacI (fragment): lac repressor; lacI; The lac repressor binds to the lac operator to inhibit transcription in E. coli. This inhibition can be relieved by adding lactose or isopropyl-β-D-thiogalactopyranoside (IPTG).
    406..994     -  rep_origin     ori: high-copy-number ColE1/pMB1/pBR322/pUC origin of replication
   1168..1956    -  CDS            aadA: S3AD_ECOLX - Experimental evidence at protein level: Swiss-Prot protein existence level 1. Mediates bacterial resistance to the antibiotics streptomycin and spectinomycin. From Escherichia coli.
   1963..2019    -  CDS            GmR (fragment): gentamycin acetyltransferase; aacC1; confers resistance to gentamycin
   2107..2187    +  CDS            int (fragment): INT2_ECOLX - Protein inferred from homology: Swiss-Prot protein existence level 3. Putative integrase believed to be involved in the insertion of antibiotic resistance genes into plasmids and transposons. From Escherichia coli.
   2178..2282    -  promoter       AmpR promoter: bla
>Addgene plasmid #245554 | pICSL30051 | addgene full sequence | sequence record 495479 | Addgene NGS Result
GGTCTCACCATGGATGTATTCAAGAAAGGATTTTCAATAGCCGATGAGGGAGTTGTGGGAGCTGTTGAGA
GCAGCGGTAGCGGTGCACATCATCACCACCATCACCATCATCACCATAGCAGCGGTCTGGAAGTTCTGTT
TCAGGGCCCAGGAGCAATGTGAGACCACGAGTGATTAATGAATCGGCCAACGCGCGGGGAGAGGCGGTTT
GCGTATTGGGCGCTCTTCCGCTTCCTCGCTCACTGACTCGCTGCGCTCGGTCGTTCGGCTGCGGCGAGCG
GTATCAGCTCACTCAAAGGCGGTAATACGGTTATCCACAGAATCAGGGGATAACGCAGGAAAGAACATGT
GAGCAAAAGGCCAGCAAAAGGCCAGGAACCGTAAAAAGGCCGCGTTGCTGGCGTTTTTCCATAGGCTCCG
CCCCCCTGACGAGCATCACAAAAATCGACGCTCAAGTCAGAGGTGGCGAAACCCGACAGGACTATAAAGA
TACCAGGCGTTTCCCCCTGGAAGCTCCCTCGTGCGCTCTCCTGTTCCGACCCTGCCGCTTACCGGATACC
TGTCCGCCTTTCTCCCTTCGGGAAGCGTGGCGCTTTCTCATAGCTCACGCTGTAGGTATCTCAGTTCGGT
GTAGGTCGTTCGCTCCAAGCTGGGCTGTGTGCACGAACCCCCCGTTCAGCCCGACCGCTGCGCCTTATCC
GGTAACTATCGTCTTGAGTCCAACCCGGTAAGACACGACTTATCGCCACTGGCAGCAGCCACTGGTAACA
GGATTAGCAGAGCGAGGTATGTAGGCGGTGCTACAGAGTTCTTGAAGTGGTGGCCTAACTACGGCTACAC
TAGAAGAACAGTATTTGGTATCTGCGCTCTGCTGAAGCCAGTTACCTTCGGAAAAAGAGTTGGTAGCTCT
TGATCCGGCAAACAAACCACCGCTGGTAGCGGTGGTTTTTTTGTTTGCAAGCAGCAGATTACGCGCAGAA
AAAAAGGATCTCAAGAAGATCCTTTGATCTTTTCTACGGGGTCTGACGCTCAGTGGAACGAAAACTCACG
TTAAGGGATTTTGGTCATGAGATTATCAAAAAGGATCTTCACCTAGATCCTTTTAAATTAAAAATGAAGT
TTTAAATCAATCTAAAGTATATATGAGTAAACTTGGTCTGACAGTTATTTGCCGACTACCTTGGTGATCT
CGCCTTTTACGTAATGGACAAATTCTTCCAACTGATCTGCGCGCGAGGCCAAGCGATCTTCTTCTTGTCC
AAGATAAGCCTGTCTAGCTTCAAGTATGACGGGCTGATACTGGGCCGGCAGGCGCTCCATTGCCCAGTCG
GCAGCGACATCCTTCGGCGCGATTTTGCCGGTTACTGCGCTGTACCAAATGCGGGACAACGTAAGCACTA
CATTTCGCTCATCGCCAGCCCAGTCGGGCGGCGAGTTCCATAGCGTTAAGGTTTCATTTAGCGCCTCAAA
TAGATCCTGTTCAGGAACCGGATCAAAGAGTTCCTCCGCCGCTGGACCTACCAAGGCAACGCTATGTTCT
CTTGCTTTTGTCAGCAAGATAGCCAGATCAATGTCGATCGTGGCTGGCTCGAAGATACCTGCAAGAATGT
CATTGCGCTGCCATTCTCCAAATTGCAGTTCGCGCTTAGCTGGATAACGCCACGGAATGATGTCGTCGTG
CACAACAATGGTGACTTCTACAGCGCGGAGAATCTCGCTCTCTCCAGGGGAAGCCGAAGTTTCCAAAAGG
TCGTTGATCAAAGCTCGCCGCGTTGTTTCATCAAGCCTTACGGTCACCGTAACCAGCAAATCAATATCGC
TGTGTGGCTTCAGGCCGCCATCCACTGCGGAGCCGTACAAATGTACGGCCAGCAACGTCGGTTCGAGATG
GCGCTCGATGACGCCAACTACCTCTGATAGTTGAGTCGATACTTCGGCGATCACCGCTTCCCTCATGATG
TTTAACTTTGTTTTAGGGCGACTGCCCTGCTGCGTAACATCGTTGCTGCTCCATAACATCAAACATCGAC
CCACGGCGTAACGCGCTTGCTGCTTGGATGCCCGAGGCATAGACTGTACCCCAAAAAAAAACAGTCATAA
CAAGCCATGAAAACCGCCACTGCGCCGTTACCACCGCTGCGTTCGGTCAAGGTTCTGGACCAGTTGCGTG
AGCGCATACTCTTCCTTTTTCAATATTATTGAAGCATTTATCAGGGTTATTGTCTCATGAGCGGATACAT
ATTTGAATGTATTTAGAAAAATAAACAAATAGGGGTTCCGCGCACATTTCCCCGAAAAGTGCCACCTGAC
GTCTAAGAAACCATTATTATCATGACATTAACCTATAAAAATAGGCGTATCACGAGGCCCTTTCGTCCAC
TGAAGAGCCACTGT
